>Addgene plasmid #171893 | pStA0::SPLc3-RBSc110 | addgene full sequence | sequence record 354752 | Addgene NGS Result
AAAACGAAAGGCCCAGTCTTTCGACTGAGCCTTTCGTTTTATTTGATGCCCGAAAGGGCCTCGTGATACG
CCTATTTTTATAGGTTAATGTCATGATAATAATGGTTTCTTAGACGTCAGGTGGCACTTTTCGGGGAAAT
GTGCGCGGAACCCCTATTTGTTTATTTTTCTAAATACATTCAAATATGTATCCGCTCATGAGACAATAAC
CCTGATAAATGCTTCAATAATATTGAAAAAGGAAGAGTATGAGTATTCAACATTTCCGTGTCGCCCTTAT
TCCCTTTTTTGCGGCATTTTGCCTTCCTGTTTTTGCTCACCCAGAAACGCTGGTGAAAGTAAAAGATGCT
GAAGATCAGTTGGGTGCACGAGTGGGTTACATCGAACTGGATCTCAACAGCGGTAAGATCCTTGAGAGTT
TTCGCCCCGAAGAACGTTTTCCAATGATGAGCACTTTTAAAGTTCTGCTATGTGGCGCGGTATTATCCCG
TATTGACGCCGGGCAAGAGCAACTCGGTCGCCGCATACACTATTCTCAGAATGACTTGGTTGAGTACTCA
CCAGTCACAGAAAAGCATCTTACGGATGGCATGACAGTAAGAGAATTATGCAGTGCTGCCATAACCATGA
GTGATAACACTGCGGCCAACTTACTTCTGACAACGATCGGAGGACCGAAGGAGCTAACCGCTTTTTTGCA
CAACATGGGGGATCATGTAACTCGCCTTGATCGTTGGGAACCGGAGCTGAATGAAGCCATACCAAACGAC
GAGCGTGACACCACGATGCCTGTAGCAATGGCAACAACGTTGCGCAAACTATTAACTGGCGAACTACTTA
CTCTAGCTTCCCGGCAACAATTAATAGACTGGATGGAGGCGGATAAAGTTGCAGGACCACTTCTGCGCTC
GGCCCTTCCGGCTGGCTGGTTTATTGCTGATAAATCTGGAGCCGGTGAGCGTGGGTCCCGCGGTATCATT
GCAGCACTGGGGCCAGATGGTAAGCCCTCCCGTATCGTAGTTATCTACACGACGGGGAGTCAGGCAACTA
TGGATGAACGAAATAGACAGATCGCTGAGATAGGTGCCTCACTGATTAAGCATTGGTAACTGTCAGACCA
AGTTTACTCATATATACTTTAGATTGATTTAAAACTTCATTTTTAATTTAAAAGGATCTAGGTGAAGATC
CTTTTTGATAATCTCATGACCAAAATCCCTTAACGTGAGTTTTCGTTCCACTGAGCGTCAGACCCCGTAG
AAAAGATCAAAGGATCTTCTTGAGATCCTTTTTTTCTGCGCGTAATCTGCTGCTTGCAAACAAAAAAACC
ACCGCTACCAGCGGTGGTTTGTTTGCCGGATCAAGAGCTACCAACTCTTTTTCCGAAGGTAACTGGCTTC
AGCAGAGCGCAGATACCAAATACTGTTCTTCTAGTGTAGCCGTAGTTAGGCCACCACTTCAAGAACTCTG
TAGCACCGCCTACATACCTCGCTCTGCTAATCCTGTTACCAGTGGCTGCTGCCAGTGGCGATAAGTCGTG
TCTTACCGGGTTGGACTCAAGACGATAGTTACCGGATAAGGCGCAGCGGTCGGGCTGAACGGGGGGTTCG
TGCACACAGCCCAGCTTGGAGCGAACGACCTACACCGAACTGAGATACCTACAGCGTGAGCTATGAGAAA
GCGCCACGCTTCCCGAAGGGAGAAAGGCGGACAGGTATCCGGTAAGCGGCAGGGTCGGAACAGGAGAGCG
CACGAGGGAGCTTCCAGGGGGAAACGCCTGGTATCTTTATAGTCCTGTCGGGTTTCGCCACCTCTGACTT
GAGCGTCGATTTTTGTGATGCTCGTCAGGGGGGCGGAGCCTATGGAAAAACGCCAGCAACGCGGCCTTTT
TACGGTTCCTGGCCTTTTGCTGGCCTTTTGCTCACATGTTCTTTCCTGCGTTATCCCCTGATTCTGTGGA
TAACCGTATTACCGCCTTTGAGTGAGCTGATACCGCTCGCCGCAGCCGAACGACCGAGCGCCTTGGACTC
CTGTTGATAGATCCAGTAATGACCTCAGAACTCCATCTGGATTTGTTCAGAACGCTCGGTTGCCGCCGGG
CGTTTTTTATTGGTGAGAATCCAGTGTGGCTCTTCACAGCCAGATGACCTTGACAAGTAACTGCCCCAAC
AGTATAATATACCTTAGGTATATGCAATCAAAGGAGGTATATGATGTGAAGAGCGTAAGACCTCTAGGGC
GGCGGATTTGTCCTACTCAGGAGAGCGTTCACCGACAAACAACAGAT
Features (pLannotate 1.2.2; 5 found; start..end, strand, type, name):
    144..248     +  promoter       AmpR promoter: bla
    249..1109    +  CDS            AmpR: β-lactamase; bla; confers resistance to ampicillin, carbenicillin, and related antibiotics
   1280..1868    +  rep_origin     ori: high-copy-number ColE1/pMB1/pBR322/pUC origin of replication
   2026..2120    +  terminator     lambda t0 terminator: transcription terminator from phage lambda
   2246..45      -  terminator     rrnB T1 terminator (across the origin): Escherichia coli rrnB; transcription terminator T1 from the E. coli rrnB gene
