[The description below was written by a language model from this plasmid's Addgene catalogue record and pLannotate feature annotations shown in this document.]
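Description:
pStA0::SPLc3-RBSc110 is a small (about 2.3 kb) synthetic-biology parts plasmid that stores a synthetic promoter, SPLc3, together with a synthetic ribosome-binding site, RBSc110, in the pStA0 backbone. It comes from a combinatorial DNA assembly platform developed for building genetically stable metabolic pathways in cyanobacteria, and its compact architecture is consistent with a part-storage or donor vector rather than a finished expression construct. No coding sequence, reporter or tag is listed as payload, so the promoter–RBS pair appears to be intended as a modular expression-control element to be combined with genes of interest in later assembly steps.

The plasmid is propagated in E. coli at high copy number through a ColE1/pUC-type origin of replication and is selected with ampicillin via the bla β-lactamase gene driven by its native AmpR promoter. The annotated feature table identifies only these backbone elements plus two transcription terminators, the phage lambda t0 terminator and the E. coli rrnB T1 terminator, the latter on the opposite strand and spanning the sequence origin. The short unannotated stretch between them is a plausible location for the insert, with the terminators insulating it from transcription elsewhere in the plasmid, though the table does not confirm this. The SPLc3 promoter and RBSc110 themselves were not recognised by the automated annotation, as expected for bespoke synthetic parts. The record gives no information on their relative strengths, the cloning method, or the restriction or assembly sites used to mobilise the part. It also lists no cyanobacterial replication or integration elements, so use in cyanobacteria would presumably depend on transfer of the part into other vectors of the system.
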