Addgene plasmid #171893: pStA0::SPLc3-RBSc110
Purpose: Promoter SPLc3 and RBSc110 in pStA0
Depositing lab: John Heap. Depositing organization: Imperial College London. Publication: Combinatorial assembly platform enabling engineering of genetically stable metabolic pathways in cyanobacteria. Taylor GM, Hitchcock A, Heap JT. Nucleic Acids Res. 2021 Dec 2;49(21):e123. doi: 10.1093/nar/gkab791. PubMed 34554258.
Backbone
  Vector backbone: pStA0
  Vector type: Synthetic Biology
Growth in bacteria
  Bacterial resistance: Ampicillin, 100 μg/mL
  Growth temperature: 37°C
  Growth strain: DH5alpha
  Copy number: High Copy
Gene/Insert
  Gene/Insert name: Promoter SPLc3 and RBSc110
  Species: Synthetic
  Mutation: N/A
  Cloning method: Unknown
Terms and licenses: Academic/Nonprofit Terms; Industry Terms: Not Available to Industry
Depositor comments: Please visit https://www.biorxiv.org/content/10.1101/2020.03.11.983833v1 for bioRxiv preprint.
How to cite: pStA0::SPLc3-RBSc110 was a gift from John Heap (Addgene plasmid # 171893 ; http://n2t.net/addgene:171893 ; RRID:Addgene_171893)
